>Addgene plasmid #31937 | OCT4-eGFP-PGK-Puro | addgene full sequence | sequence record 224391 | Addgene NGS Result
AGCGCCCAATACGCAAACCGCCTCTCCCCGCGCGTTGGCCGATTCATTAATGCAGCTGGCACGACAGGTT
TCCCGACTGGAAAGCGGGCAGTGAGCGCAACGCAATTAATGTGAGTTAGCTCACTCATTAGGCACCCCAG
GCTTTACACTTTATGCTTCCGGCTCGTATGTTGTGTGGAATTGTGAGCGGATAACAATTTCACACAGGAA
ACAGCTATGACCATGATTACGCCAAGCTTGGTACCGAGCTCGGATCCACTAGTAACGGCCGCCAGTGTGC
TGGAATTCGCCCTTTTCCTGCAGGTCCCACCTGCACAGATATGCAAAGCAGAAACCCTCGTGCAGGCCCG
AAAGAGAAAGCGAACCAGTATCGAGAACCGAGTGAGAGGCAACCTGGAGAATTTGTTCCTGCAGTGCCCG
AAACCCACACTGCAGCAGATCAGCCACATCGCCCAGCAGCTTGGGCTCGAGAAGGATGTGAGTGCCATGT
CTCTCTGCGGGCTCCATCTCTTTCCCCTGTCACCACCTCGCTTTCCCTAGCTCTGGCTCCTCCAACTGCT
CTAGGGCTGTTGGCTTTGGACAGAATGTCCAAGCAGTCAGGCCTGTCTCAGCTCATTCTCTAATGTCCTC
CTCTAACTGCTCTAGGGCTGTTGGCTTTGGATAGAATGTCCAAGCAGAGTCAGGCCCGTCTCAGCTCATT
GTCTAATGTCATTCTCCTTTCTGTCATTCACTTGCAGGTGGTCCGAGTGTGGTTCTGTAACCGGCGCCAG
AAGGGCAAGCGATCAAGCAGCGACTATGCACAACGAGAGGATTTTGAGGCTGCTGGGTCTCCTTTCTCAG
GGGGACCAGTGTCCTTTCCTCTGGCCCCAGGGCCCCATTTTGGTACCCCAGGCTATGGGAGCCCTCACTT
CACTGCACTGTACTCCTCGGTCCCTTTCCCTGAGGGGGAAGCCTTTCCCCCTGTCTCCGTCACCACTCTG
GGCTCTCCCATGCATTCAAACGCTAGCATGGTGAGCAAGGGCGAGGAGCTGTTCACCGGGGTGGTGCCCA
TCCTGGTCGAGCTGGACGGCGACGTAAACGGCCACAAGTTCAGCGTGTCCGGCGAGGGCGAGGGCGATGC
CACCTACGGCAAGCTGACCCTGAAGTTCATCTGCACCACCGGCAAGCTGCCCGTGCCCTGGCCCACCCTC
GTGACCACCCTGACCTACGGCGTGCAGTGCTTCAGCCGCTACCCCGACCACATGAAGCAGCACGACTTCT
TCAAGTCCGCCATGCCCGAAGGCTACGTCCAGGAGCGCACCATCTTCTTCAAGGACGACGGCAACTACAA
GACCCGCGCCGAGGTGAAGTTCGAGGGCGACACCCTGGTGAACCGCATCGAGCTGAAGGGCATCGACTTC
AAGGAGGACGGCAACATCCTGGGGCACAAGCTGGAGTACAACTACAACAGCCACAACGTCTATATCATGG
CCGACAAGCAGAAGAACGGCATCAAGGTGAACTTCAAGATCCGCCACAACATCGAGGACGGCAGCGTGCA
GCTCGCCGACCACTACCAGCAGAACACCCCCATCGGCGACGGCCCCGTGCTGCTGCCCGACAACCACTAC
CTGAGCACCCAGTCCGCCCTGAGCAAAGACCCCAACGAGAAGCGCGATCACATGGTCCTGCTGGAGTTCG
TGACCGCCGCCGGGATCACTCTCGGCATGGACGAGCTGTACAAGTAAGAATTCCGATCATATTCAATAAC
CCTTAATATAACTTCGTATAATGTATGCTATACGAAGTTATTAGGTCTGAAGAGGAGTTTACGTCCAGCC
AAGCTTAGGATCTCGACCTCGAAATTCTACCGGGTAGGGGAGGCGCTTTTCCCAAGGCAGTCTGGAGCAT
GCGCTTTAGCAGCCCCGCTGGGCACTTGGCGCTACACAAGTGGCCTCTGGCCTCGCACACATTCCACATC
CACCGGTAGGCGCCAACCGACTCCGTTCTTTGGTGGCCCCTTCGCGCCACCTTCTACTCCTCCCCTAGTC
AGGAAGTTCCCCCCCGCCCCGCAGCTCGCGTCGTGCAGGACGTGACAAATGGAAGTAGCACGTCTCACTA
GTCTCGTGCAGATGGACAGCACCGCTGAGCAATGGAAGCGGGTAGGCCTTTGGGGCAGCGGCCAATAGCA
GCTTTGCTCCTTCGCTTTCTGGGCTCAGAGGCTGGGAAGGGGTGGGTCCGGGGGCGGGCTCAGGGGCGGG
CTCAGGGGCGGGGCGGGCGCCCGAAGGTCCTCCGGAGGCCCGGCATTCTGCACGCTTCAAAAGCGCACGT
CTGCCGCGCTGTTCTCCTCTTCCTCATCTCCGGGCCTTTCGACCTGCATCCATCTAGATCTCGAGCAGCT
GAAGCTTACCATGACCGAGTACAAGCCCACGGTGCGCCTCGCCACCCGCGACGACGTCCCCAGGGCCGTA
CGCACCCTCGCCGCCGCGTTCGCCGACTACCCCGCCACGCGCCACACCGTCGATCCGGACCGCCACATCG
AGCGGGTCACCGAGCTGCAAGAACTCTTCCTCACGCGCGTCGGGCTCGACATCGGCAAGGTGTGGGTCGC
GGACGACGGCGCCGCGGTGGCGGTCTGGACCACGCCGGAGAGCGTCGAAGCGGGGGCGGTGTTCGCCGAG
ATCGGCCCGCGCATGGCCGAGTTGAGCGGTTCCCGGCTGGCCGCGCAGCAACAGATGGAAGGCCTCCTGG
CGCCGCACCGGCCCAAGGAGCCCGCGTGGTTCCTGGCCACCGTCGGCGTCTCGCCCGACCACCAGGGCAA
GGGTCTGGGCAGCGCCGTCGTGCTCCCCGGAGTGGAGGCGGCCGAGCGCGCCGGGGTGCCCGCCTTCCTG
GAGACCTCCGCGCCCCACAACCTCCCCTTCTACGAGCGGCTCGGCTTCACCGTCACCGCCGACGTCGAGG
TGCCCGAAGGACCGCGCACCTGGTGCATGACCCGCAAGCCCGGTGCCTGACGCCCGCCCCACGACCCGCA
GCGCCCGACCGAAAGGAGCGCACGACCCCATGCATCGATGATATCAGATCCCCGGGATGCAGAAATTGAT
GATCTATTAAACAATAAAGATGTCCACTAAAATGGAAGTTTTTCCTGTCATACTTTGTTAAGAAGGGTGA
GAACAGAGTACCTACATTTTGAATGGAAGGATTGGAGCTACGGGGGTGGGGGTGGGGTGGGATTAGATAA
ATGCCTGCTCTTTACTGAAGGCTCTTTACTATTGCTTTATGATAATGTTTCATAGTTGGATATCATAATT
TAAACAAGCAAAACCAAATTAAGGGCCAGCTCATTCCTCCCACTCATGATCTATAGATCTATAGATCTCT
CGTGGGATCATTGTTTTTCTCTTGATTCCCACTTTGTGGTTCTAAGTACTGTGGTTTCCAAATGTGTCAG
TTTCATAGCCTGAAGAACGAGATCAGCAGCCTCTGTTCCACATACACTTCATTCTCAGTATTGTTTTGCC
AAGTTCTAATTCCATCAGAAGCTGGTCGAGATCCGGAACCCTTAATATAACTTCGTATAATGTATGCTAT
ACGAAGTTATTAGGTCCCTCGAAGAGGTTCACTAGGCGCGCCGGTGCCTGCCCTTCTAGGAATGGGGGAC
AGGGGGAGGGGAGGAGCTAGGGAAAGAAAACCTGGAGTTTGTGCCAGGGTTTTTGGGATTAAGTTCTTCA
TTCACTAAGGAAGGAATTGGGAACACAAAGGGTGGGGGCAGGGGAGTTTGGGGCAACTGGTTGGAGGGAA
GGTGAAGTTCAATGATGCTCTTGATTTTAATCCCACATCATGTATCACTTTTTTCTTAAATAAAGAAGCC
TGGGACACAGTAGATAGACACACTTATCTTGGTTTGTCCTTCAGTTACTGAGGTGGGGATGGGAATATCC
AATGCTCATACCCAAGTGACCCTGAAACTAAGGTGCCATTTACACTCCTTAAGGTCACACAACATCAGAG
GGAGAGCTGGGATTGCAGCCAAGTTTATTTGTACAGGGCCCTGTGATAGGCTAGTTCCCAAAAGCCTGTG
ATGCAAGAACTTTTGCCCATAGACTCAGTCACCATGTAGCTGTTACCTGTTCAGAGCTGGCTTTTTGCTT
TCCCACCCTACTCTGGAATTCTTAAATGGCTTTATACTTAGAAATCATCTTATTTCTGTTGAACCTAGAT
CACCCCAACCAGAAACTTCTATTAATACTTTGTGCTTTCTTGATACCAGGGTCTATTTGGTTTCCACTTA
AGGTTTTTGCATACTCTGCCCATAAGTGACTCATTAGTTACGGCCGGCCAAAAGGGCGAATTCTGCAGAT
ATCCATCACACTGGCGGCCGCTCGAGCATGCATCTAGAGGGCCCAATTCGCCCTATAGTGAGTCGTATTA
CAATTCACTGGCCGTCGTTTTACAACGTCGTGACTGGGAAAACCCTGGCGTTACCCAACTTAATCGCCTT
GCAGCACATCCCCCTTTCGCCAGCTGGCGTAATAGCGAAGAGGCCCGCACCGATCGCCCTTCCCAACAGT
TGCGCAGCCTGAATGGCGAATGG
[124 nt withheld, positions 4574-4697]
C
[91 nt withheld, positions 4699-4789]
A
[49 nt withheld, positions 4791-4839]
CCTTTGACGTTGGAGTCCACGTTCTTT
[37 nt withheld, positions 4867-4903]
ACCCTATCTCGGTCTATTCTTTTGATTTATAAGGGATTTTGCCGATTTCGGCCTATTGGTTAAAAAATGA
GCTGATTTAACAAAAATTTAACGCGAATTTTAACAAAATTCAGGGCGCAAGGGCTGCTAAAGGAAGCGGA
ACACGTAGAAAGCCAGTCCGCAGAAACGGTGCTGACCCCGGATGAATGTCAGCTACTGGGCTATCTGGAC
AAGGGAAAACGCAAGCGCAAAGAGAAAGCAGGTAGCTTGCAGTGGGCTTACATGGCGATAGCTAGACTGG
GCGGTTTTATGGACAGCAAGCGAACCGGAATTGCCAGCTGGGGCGCCCTCTGGTAAGGTTGGGAAGCCCT
GCAAAGTAAACTGGATGGCTTTCTTGCCGCCAAGGATCTGATGGCGCAGGGGATCAAGATCTGATCAAGA
GACAGGATGAGGATCGTTTCGCATGATTGAACAAGATGGATTGCACGCAGGTTCTCCGGCCGCTTGGGTG
GAGAGGCTATTCGGCTATGACTGGGCACAACAGACAATCGGCTGCTCTGATGCCGCCGTGTTCCGGCTGT
CAGCGCAGGGGCGCCCGGTTCTTTTTGTCAAGACCGACCTGTCCGGTGCCCTGAATGAACTGCAGGACGA
GGCAGCGCGGCTATCGTGGCTGGCCACGACGGGCGTTCCTTGCGCAGCTGTGCTCGACGTTGTCACTGAA
GCGGGAAGGGACTGGCTGCTATTGGGCGAAGTGCCGGGGCAGGATCTCCTGTCATCCCACCTTGCTCCTG
CCGAGAAAGTATCCATCATGGCTGATGCAATGCGGCGGCTGCATACGCTTGATCCGGCTACCTGCCCATT
CGACCACCAAGCGAAACATCGCATCGAGCGAGCACGTACTCGGATGGAAGCCGGTCTTGTCGATCAGGAT
GATCTGGACGAAGAGCATCAGGGGCTCGCGCCAGCCGAACTGTTCGCCAGGCTCAAGGCGCGCATGCCCG
ACGGCGAGGATCTCGTCGTGACCCATGGCGATGCCTGCTTGCCGAATATCATGGTGGAAAATGGCCGCTT
TTCTGGATTCATCGACTGTGGCCGGCTGGGTGTGGCGGACCGCTATCAGGACATAGCGTTGGCTACCCGT
GATATTGCTGAAGAGCTTGGCGGCGAATGGGCTGACCGCTTCCTCGTGCTTTACGGTATCGCCGCTCCCG
ATTCGCAGCGCATCGCCTTCTATCGCCTTCTTGACGAGTTCTTCTGAATTGAAAAAGGAAGAGTATGAGT
ATTCAACATTTCCGTGTCGCCCTTATTCCCTTTTTTGCGGCATTTTGCCTTCCTGTTTTTGCTCACCCAG
AAACGCTGGTGAAAGTAAAAGATGCTGAAGATCAGTTGGGTGCACGAGTGGGTTACATCGAACTGGATCT
CAACAGCGGTAAGATCCTTGAGAGTTTTCGCCCCGAAGAACGTTTTCCAATGATGAGCACTTTTAAAGTT
CTGCTATGTGGCGCGGTATTATCCCGTATTGACGCCGGGCAAGAGCAACTCGGTCGCCGCATACACTATT
CTCAGAATGACTTGGTTGAGTACTCACCAGTCACAGAAAAGCATCTTACGGATGGCATGACAGTAAGAGA
ATTATGCAGTGCTGCCATAACCATGAGTGATAACACTGCGGCCAACTTACTTCTGACAACGATCGGAGGA
CCGAAGGAGCTAACCGCTTTTTTGCACAACATGGGGGATCATGTAACTCGCCTTGATCGTTGGGAACCGG
AGCTGAATGAAGCCATACCAAACGACGAGCGTGACACCACGATGCCTGTAGCAATGGCAACAACGTTGCG
CAAACTATTAACTGGCGAACTACTTACTCTAGCTTCCCGGCAACAATTAATAGACTGGATGGAGGCGGAT
AAAGTTGCAGGACCACTTCTGCGCTCGGCCCTTCCGGCTGGCTGGTTTATTGCTGATAAATCTGGAGCCG
GTGAGCGTGGGTCTCGCGGTATCATTGCAGCACTGGGGCCAGATGGTAAGCCCTCCCGTATCGTAGTTAT
CTACACGACGGGGAGTCAGGCAACTATGGATGAACGAAATAGACAGATCGCTGAGATAGGTGCCTCACTG
ATTAAGCATTGGTAACTGTCAGACCAAGTTTACTCATATATACTTTAGATTGATTTAAAACTTCATTTTT
AATTTAAAAGGATCTAGGTGAAGATCCTTTTTGATAATCTCATGACCAAAATCCCTTAACGTGAGTTTTC
GTTCCACTGAGCGTCAGACCCCGTAGAAAAGATCAAAGGATCTTCTTGAGATCCTTTTTTTCTGCGCGTA
ATCTGCTGCTTGCAAACAAAAAAACCACCGCTACCAGCGGTGGTTTGTTTGCCGGATCAAGAGCTACCAA
CTCTTTTTCCGAAGGTAACTGGCTTCAGCAGAGCGCAGATACCAAATACTGTTCTTCTAGTGTAGCCGTA
GTTAGGCCACCACTTCAAGAACTCTGTAGCACCGCCTACATACCTCGCTCTGCTAATCCTGTTACCAGTG
GCTGCTGCCAGTGGCGATAAGTCGTGTCTTACCGGGTTGGACTCAAGACGATAGTTACCGGATAAGGCGC
AGCGGTCGGGCTGAACGGGGGGTTCGTGCACACAGCCCAGCTTGGAGCGAACGACCTACACCGAACTGAG
ATACCTACAGCGTGAGCTATGAGAAAGCGCCACGCTTCCCGAAGGGAGAAAGGCGGACAGGTATCCGGTA
AGCGGCAGGGTCGGAACAGGAGAGCGCACGAGGGAGCTTCCAGGGGGAAACGCCTGGTATCTTTATAGTC
CTGTCGGGTTTCGCCACCTCTGACTTGAGCGTCGATTTTTGTGATGCTCGTCAGGGGGGCGGAGCCTATG
GAAAAACGCCAGCAACGCGGCCTTTTTACGGTTCCTGGCCTTTTGCTGGCCTTTTGCTCACATGTTCTTT
CCTGCGTTATCCCCTGATTCTGTGGATAACCGTATTACCGCCTTTGAGTGAGCTGATACCGCTCGCCGCA
GCCGAACGACCGAGCGCAGCGAGTCAGTGAGCGAGGAAGCGGAAG
Features (pLannotate 1.2.2; 20 found; start..end, strand, type, name):
      2..94      +  CDS            lacI (fragment): lac repressor; lacI; The lac repressor binds to the lac operator to inhibit transcription in E. coli. This inhibition can be relieved by adding lactose or isopropyl-β-D-thiogalactopyranoside (IPTG).
    107..128     +  protein_bind   CAP binding site: CAP binding activates transcription in the presence of cAMP. E. coli catabolite activator protein
    143..173     +  promoter       lac promoter: promoter for the E. coli lac operon
    181..197     +  protein_bind   lac operator: The lac repressor binds to the lac operator to inhibit transcription in E. coli. This inhibition can be relieved by adding lactose or isopropyl-β-D-thiogalactopyranoside (IPTG). lac repressor encoded by lacI
    316..498     +  CDS            POU5F1 (fragment): PO5F1_HUMAN - Also known as OCT3, OCT4, OTF3. Experimental evidence at protein level: Swiss-Prot protein existence level 1. Transcription factor that binds to the octamer motif (5'- ATTTGCAT-3'). Forms a trimeric complex with SOX2 or SOX15 on DNA and controls the expression of a number of genes involved in embryonic development such as YES1, FGF4, UTF1 and ZFP206. Critical for early embryogenesis and for embryonic stem cell pluripotency. From Homo sapiens (Human).
    738..1001    +  CDS            POU5F1 (fragment): PO5F1_HUMAN - Also known as OCT3, OCT4, OTF3. Experimental evidence at protein level: Swiss-Prot protein existence level 1. Transcription factor that binds to the octamer motif (5'- ATTTGCAT-3'). Forms a trimeric complex with SOX2 or SOX15 on DNA and controls the expression of a number of genes involved in embryonic development such as YES1, FGF4, UTF1 and ZFP206. Critical for early embryogenesis and for embryonic stem cell pluripotency. From Homo sapiens (Human).
   1008..1727    +  CDS            EGFP: the original enhanced GFP (Yang et al., 1996) mammalian codon-optimized
   1758..1791    -  protein_bind   loxP: Cre-mediated recombination occurs in the 8-bp core sequence (GCATACAT). Cre recombinase
   1852..2351    +  promoter       PGK promoter: mouse phosphoglycerate kinase 1 promoter
   2391..2990    +  CDS            PuroR (fragment): puromycin N-acetyltransferase; pac from Streptomyces; confers resistance to puromycin
   3068..3520    +  polyA_signal   PGK poly(A) signal: mouse phosphoglycerate kinase 1 polyadenylation signal
   3547..3580    -  protein_bind   loxP: Cre-mediated recombination occurs in the 8-bp core sequence (GCATACAT). Cre recombinase
   4392..4410    -  promoter       T7 promoter: promoter for bacteriophage T7 RNA polymerase
   4413..4570    +  CDS            lacZα (fragment): LacZα fragment of β-galactosidase; lacZ fragment
   4574..5002    +  rep_origin     f1 ori (sequence partly withheld): f1 bacteriophage origin of replication; arrow indicates direction of (+) strand synthesis
   5015..5314    +  CDS            tnpA (fragment): TN5P_ECOLX - Also known as tnp. Experimental evidence at protein level: Swiss-Prot protein existence level 1. Mediates transposition of transposon Tn5 by a 'cut and paste' mechanism. First, the monomeric transposase binds the 19 bp inverted DNA repeats flanking the transposon. Then, dimerization of the DNA- bound transposase creates a synaptic DNA complex. After nicking of the first DNA strand, excision of the transposon proceeds through a series of intermediates. The transposase then mediates the insertion of the transposon at a new site by strand transfer. The activity of the wild- type tran
   5346..6137    +  CDS            neo: KKA2_KLEPN - Also known as kan, nptII. Experimental evidence at protein level: Swiss-Prot protein existence level 1. Resistance to kanamycin, neomycin, paromomycin, ribostamycin, butirosin and gentamicin B. From Klebsiella pneumoniae.
   6141..6157    +  promoter       AmpR promoter (fragment): bla
   6158..7018    +  CDS            AmpR: β-lactamase; bla; confers resistance to ampicillin, carbenicillin, and related antibiotics
   7189..7777    +  rep_origin     ori: high-copy-number ColE1/pMB1/pBR322/pUC origin of replication
