[The description below was written by a language model from this plasmid's Addgene catalogue record and pLannotate feature annotations shown in this document.]
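Description:
OCT4-eGFP-PGK-Puro is a gene-targeting donor plasmid built in the pCR2.1 cloning backbone and designed to modify the human POU5F1 (OCT4) locus by homologous recombination. It replicates in E. coli from a high-copy ColE1/pUC-type origin and is selected with ampicillin through the β-lactamase gene. The backbone also carries the kanamycin/neomycin phosphotransferase gene, an f1 phage origin, a T7 promoter, and remnants of the lac promoter/operator and lacZα region that flank the cloning site.

The payload begins with human genomic sequence containing two annotated POU5F1 coding fragments separated by unannotated sequence, consistent with terminal exons and an intervening intron serving as the 5' homology arm. The second fragment is followed almost immediately by an EGFP coding sequence, an arrangement consistent with the catalogue's listing of eGFP as a fusion tag, so that correct targeting would place the reporter under control of the endogenous OCT4 regulatory elements. Downstream lies a selection cassette in which the mouse PGK promoter drives puromycin N-acetyltransferase, terminated by the PGK polyadenylation signal. This cassette is bracketed by two loxP sites in the same orientation, allowing Cre recombinase to excise the marker after targeted clones are isolated. Roughly 800 bp of unannotated sequence follows the second loxP site and presumably forms the 3' homology arm, although the feature table does not identify it.

The associated work concerns genome engineering of human pluripotent cells with TALE nucleases. The plasmid therefore fits use as a repair template co-delivered with a site-specific nuclease to generate puromycin-selectable OCT4-eGFP reporter lines that mark the pluripotent state.
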