Addgene plasmid #31937: OCT4-eGFP-PGK-Puro
Purpose: Oct4 targeting donor vector
Depositing lab: Rudolf Jaenisch. Depositing organization: Whitehead Institute for Biomedical Research. Publication: Genetic engineering of human pluripotent cells using TALE nucleases. Hockemeyer D, Wang H, Kiani S, Lai CS, Gao Q, Cassady JP, Cost GJ, Zhang L, Santiago Y, Miller JC, Zeitler B, Cherone JM, Meng X, Hinkley SJ, Rebar EJ, Gregory PD, Urnov FD, Jaenisch R. Nat Biotechnol. 2011 Jul 7. doi: 10.1038/nbt.1927. PubMed 21738127.
Backbone
  Vector backbone: PCR2.1
  Backbone manufacturer: invitrogen
  Backbone size w/o insert (bp): 7955
  Vector type: targeting donor
  Selectable markers: Puro
Growth in bacteria
  Bacterial resistance: Ampicillin, 100 μg/mL
  Growth temperature: 37°C
  Growth strain: Top10/P3
  Copy number: High Copy
Gene/Insert
  Gene/Insert name: OCT4 (alt name: Pou5F1)
  Species: H. sapiens (human)
  Entrez Gene: POU5F1 (a.k.a. OCT3, OCT4, OCT4Borf1, OTF-3, OTF3, OTF4, Oct-3, Oct-4, Oct3/4)
  Tag / fusion protein: eGFP
Terms and licenses: Academic/Nonprofit Terms; Industry Terms: Not Available to Industry
How to cite: OCT4-eGFP-PGK-Puro was a gift from Rudolf Jaenisch (Addgene plasmid # 31937 ; http://n2t.net/addgene:31937 ; RRID:Addgene_31937)
