>Addgene plasmid #31937 | OCT4-eGFP-PGK-Puro | addgene partial sequence | sequence record 37356 | EGFP-N 5'-CGTCGCCGTCCAGCTCGACCAG-3'
CCCGGTANGCTCTCGCCCTTGCTCACCATGCTAGCGTTTGAATGCATGGGAGAGCCCAGAGTGGTGACGG
AGACAGGGGGAAAGGCTTCCCCCTCAGGGAAAGGGACCGAGGAGTACAGTGCAGTGAAGTGAGGGCTCCC
ATAGCCTGGGGTACCAAAATGGGGCCCTGGGGCCAGAGGAAAGGACACTGGTCCCCCTGAGAAAGGAGAC
CCAGCAGCCTCAAAATCCTCTCGTTGTGCATAGTCGCTGCTTGATCGCTTGCCCTTCTGGCGCCGGTTAC
AGAACCACACTCGGACCACCTGCAAGTGAATGACAGAAAGGAGAATGACATTAGACAATGAGCTGAGACG
GGCCTGACTCTGCTTGGACATTCTATCCAAAGCCAACAGCCCTAGAGCAGTTAGAGGAGGACATTAGAGA
ATGAGCTGAGACAGGCCTGACTGCTTGGACATTCTGTCCAAAGCCAACAGCCCTAGAGCAGTTGGAGGAG
CCAGAGCTAGGGAAAGCGAGGTGGTGACAGGGGAAAGAGATGGAGCCCGCAGAGAGACATGGCACTCACA
TCCTTCTCGAGCCCAAGCTGCTGGGCGATGTGGCTGATCTGCTGCAGTGTGGGTTTCGGGCACTGCAGGA
ACAAATTCTCCAGGTTGCCTCTCACTCGGTTCTCGATACTGGTTCGCTTTCTCTTTCGGGCCTGCACGAG
GGTTTCTGCTTTGCATATCTGTGCAGGTGGGACCTGCAGGAAAAGGGCGAATTCCAGCACACTGGCGGCC
GTTACTAGTGGATCCGAGCTCGGTACCAAGCTTGGCGTAATCATGGTCATAGCTGTTTCCTGTGTGAAAT
TGTTATCCGCTCACAATTCCACACAACATACGAGCCGGAAGCATAAAGTGTAAAGCCTGGGGTGCCTATG
A
